>Addgene plasmid #36353 | pSMP-Bmi1_2 | depositor partial sequence | sequence record 45510 | hairpin
TGCTGTTGACAGTGAGCGACCATTGTAAGTGTTGTTTCTATAGTGAAGCCACAGATGTATAGAAACAACA
CTTACAATGGGTGCCTACTGCCTCGGA
