>Addgene plasmid #36353 | pSMP-Bmi1_2 | addgene partial sequence | sequence record 46575 | pSMP-F (5' TACATCGTGACCTGGGAAG 3')
GTCACCCTAAGCCTCCGCCTCCTCTTCCTCCATCCGCCCCGTCTCTCCCCCGTTGAACCTCCTCGTTCGA
CCCCGCCTCGATCCTCCCTTTATCCAGCCCTCACTCCTTCTCTAGGCGCCGGAATTAGATCTCTCGACTA
GGGATAACAGGGTAATTGTTTGAATGAGGCTTCAGTACTTTACAGAATCGTTGCCTGCACATCTTGGAAA
CACTTGCTGGGATTACTTCTTCAGGTTAACCCAACAGAAGGCTCGAGAAGGTATATTGCTGTTGACAGTG
AGCGACCATTGTAAGTGTTGTTTCTATAGTGAAGCCACAGATGTATAGAAACAACACTTACAATGGGTGC
CTACTGCCTCGGAATTCAAGGGGCTACTTTAGGAGCAATTATCTTGTTTACTAAAACTGAATACCTTGCT
ATCTCTTTGATACATTTTTACAAAGCTGAATTAAAATGGTATAAATTAAATCACTTTTTTCAATTGGAAG
ACTAATGCGTTTAAACACGCGGCGACGCGTTCTACCGGGTAGGGGAGGCGCTTTTCCCAAGGCAGTCTGG
AGCATGCGCTTTAGCAGCCCCGCTGGGCACTTGGCGCTACACAAGTGGCCTCTGGCCTCGCACACATTCC
ACATCCACCGGTAGGCGCCAACCGGCTCCGTTCTTTGGTGGCCCCTTCGCGCCACCTTCTACTCCTCCCC
TAGTCAGGAAGTTCCCCCCCGCCCCGCAGCTCGCGTCGTGCAGGACGTGACAAATGGAAGTAGCACGTCT
CACTAGTCTCGTGCAGATGGACAGCACCGCTGAGCAATG
