[The description below was written by a language model from this plasmid's Addgene catalogue record.]
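Description:
pSMP-Bmi1_2 is a retroviral RNAi plasmid built on the pSMP backbone (about 6.7 kb without insert) and designed to knock down human BMI1, a gene also known as PCGF4 or RNF51. The insert is a short hairpin RNA cassette directed against BMI1, cloned by restriction digestion between XhoI and EcoRI sites, both of which remain intact. The "_2" in the name suggests it is one of several hairpins against the same gene, though the record does not state this outright. In bacteria the plasmid is maintained as a high-copy construct under ampicillin selection. The recommended recombination-deficient host strain is consistent with the presence of repeated retroviral sequences that can be unstable during propagation.

As a retroviral vector, the plasmid is meant to be packaged into viral particles that deliver and stably integrate the hairpin cassette into mammalian target cells, where a puromycin resistance marker allows selection of transduced populations. No feature table accompanies the entry, so the record does not state the promoter driving the hairpin, the hairpin scaffold, the arrangement of the long terminal repeats and packaging signal, or the promoter controlling the puromycin marker. These details should not be assumed from the catalogue fields alone. The associated publication concerns chromatin-modifying enzymes as modulators of reprogramming. This indicates that the construct was used for loss-of-function testing of BMI1 in that setting, and it would be suited more generally to stable BMI1 depletion in human cells.
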