Addgene plasmid #36353: pSMP-Bmi1_2
Depositing lab: George Daley. Depositing organization: Boston Children's Hospital. Publication: Chromatin-modifying enzymes as modulators of reprogramming. Onder TT, Kara N, Cherry A, Sinha AU, Zhu N, Bernt KM, Cahan P, Marcarci BO, Unternaehrer J, Gupta PB, Lander ES, Armstrong SA, Daley GQ. Nature. 2012 Mar 4;483(7391):598-602. doi: 10.1038/nature10953. PubMed 22388813.
Backbone
  Vector backbone: pSMP
  Backbone manufacturer: Steve Elledge
  Backbone size w/o insert (bp): 6699
  Vector type: Mammalian Expression, Retroviral, RNAi
  Selectable markers: Puromycin
Growth in bacteria
  Bacterial resistance: Ampicillin, 100 μg/mL
  Growth temperature: 30°C
  Growth strain: Stbl3
  Copy number: High Copy
Gene/Insert
  Gene/Insert name: Bmi1
  gRNA/shRNA sequence: CATTGTAAGTGTTGTTTCT
  Species: H. sapiens (human)
  Entrez Gene: BMI1 (a.k.a. FLVI2/BMI1, PCGF4, RNF51, flvi-2/bmi-1)
  Cloning method: Restriction Enzyme; 5′ cloning site XhoI (not destroyed); 3′ cloning site EcoRI (not destroyed)
  Sequencing primers: 5′ pSMP-F
Terms and licenses: Academic/Nonprofit Terms; Industry Terms: Not Available to Industry
How to cite: pSMP-Bmi1_2 was a gift from George Daley (Addgene plasmid # 36353 ; http://n2t.net/addgene:36353 ; RRID:Addgene_36353)
